>Addgene plasmid #210233 | pUdO4c | addgene full sequence | sequence record 428793 | Addgene NGS Result
GCGGCCACCGGCTGGCTCGCTTCGCTCGGCCCGTGGACAACCCTGCTGGACAAGCTGATGGACAGGCTGC
GCCTGCCCACGAGCTTGACCACAGGGATTGCCCACCGGCTACCCAGCCTTCGACCACATACCCACCGGCT
CCAACTGCGCGGCCTGCGGCCTTGCCCCATCAATTTTTTTAATTTTCTCTGGGGAAAAGCCTCCGGCCTG
CGGCCTGCGCGCTTCGCTTGCCGGTTGGACACCAAGTGGAAGGCGGGTCAAGGCTCGCGCAGCGACCGCG
CAGCGGCTTGGCCTTGACGCGCCTGGAACGACCCAAGCCTATGCGAGTGGGGGCAGTCGAAGGGCGAAGC
CCGCCCGCCTGCCCCCCGAGCCTCACGGCGGCGAGTGCGGGGGTTCCAAGGGGGCAGCGCCACCTTGGGC
AAGGCCGAAGGCCGCGCAGTCGATCAACAAGCCCCGGAGGGGCCACTTTTTGCCGGAGGGGGAGCCGCGC
CGAAGGCGTGGGGGAACCCCGCAGGGGTGCCCTTCTTTGGGCACCAAAGAACTAGATATAGGGCGAAATG
CGAAAGACTTAAAAATCAACAACTTAAAAAAGGGGGGTACGCAACAGCTCATTGCGGCACCCCCCGCAAT
AGCTCATTGCGTAGGTTAAAGAAAATCTGTAATTGACTGCCACTTTTACGCAACGCATAATTGTTGTCGC
GCTGCCGAAAAGTTGCAGCTGATTGCGCATGGTGCCGCAACCGTGCGGCACCCCTACCGCATGGAGATAA
GCATGGCCACGCAGTCCAGAGAAATCGGCATTCAAGCCAAGAACAAGCCCGGTCACTGGGTGCAAACGGA
ACGCAAAGCGCATGAGGCGTGGGCCGGGCTTATTGCGAGGAAACCCACGGCGGCAATGCTGCTGCATCAC
CTCGTGGCGCAGATGGGCCACCAGAACGCCGTGGTGGTCAGCCAGAAGACACTTTCCAAGCTCATCGGAC
GTTCTTTGCGGACGGTCCAATACGCAGTCAAGGACTTGGTGGCCGAGCGCTGGATCTCCGTCGTGAAGCT
CAACGGCCCCGGCACCGTGTCGGCCTACGTGGTCAATGACCGCGTGGCGTGGGGCCAGCCCCGCGACCAG
TTGCGCCTGTCGGTGTTCAGTGCCGCCGTGGTGGTTGATCACGACGACCAGGACGAATCGCTGTTGGGGC
ATGGCGACCTGCGCCGCATCCCGACCCTGTATCCGGGCGAGCAGCAACTACCGACCGGCCCCGGCGAGGA
GCCGCCCAGCCAGCCCGGCATTCCGGGCATGGAACCAGACCTGCCAGCCTTGACCGAAACGGAGGAATGG
GAACGACGCGGGCAGCAGCGCCTGCCGATGCCCGATGAGCCGTGTTTTCTGGACGATGGCGAGCCGTTGG
AGCCGCCGACACGGGTCACGCTGCCGCGCCGGTAGCAGGAAACAGCTATGACCATGCCCGGGTAAGTGAC
TAGCGGAAACACAGAAAAAAGCCCGCACCTGACAGTGCGGGCTTTTTTTTTCGACCAAAGGCTCCGAAGA
GCCGAGTGTCTTCGGTTCGAGACCGAATTCGCGAGCTCTCGCTAGCCAGTTTAAACAATTGCGGCCGCGT
ACTAGTCTATCGATTTGGATCCACCCTGCAGGAAGTCTAGACCGTCGACACGGTCTCTGAGAGAAGACAC
GTCGCTCTTCGACGTAAGTAACTGACTCGGTACCAAATTCCAGAAAAGAGGCCTCCCGAAAGGGGGGCCT
TTTTTCGTTTTGGTCCTAAGCTTAACTGGCCGTCGTTTTACAACGTAAGAGGTTCCAACTTTCACCATAA
TGAAATAAGATCACTACCGGGCGTATTTTTTGAGTTATCGAGATTTTCAGGAGCTAAGGAAGCTAAAATG
GAGAAAAAAATCACTGGATATACCACCGTTGATATATCCCAATGGCATCGTAAAGAACATTTTGAGGCAT
TTCAGTCAGTTGCTCAATGTACCTATAACCAGACCGTTCAGCTGGATATTACGGCCTTTTTAAAGACCGT
AAAGAAAAATAAGCACAAGTTTTATCCGGCCTTTATTCACATTCTTGCCCGCCTGATGAATGCTCATCCG
GAATTTCGTATGGCAATGAAAGACGGTGAGCTGGTGATATGGGATAGTGTTCACCCTTGTTACACCGTTT
TCCATGAGCAAACTGAAACGTTTTCATCGCTCTGGAGTGAATACCACGACGATTTCCGGCAGTTTCTACA
CATATATTCGCAAGATGTGGCGTGTTACGGTGAAAACCTGGCCTATTTCCCTAAAGGGTTTATTGAGAAT
ATGTTTTTCGTCTCAGCCAATCCCTGGGTGAGTTTCACCAGTTTTGATTTAAACGTGGCCAATATGGACA
ACTTCTTCGCCCCCGTTTTCACCATGGGCAAATATTATACGCAAGGCGACAAGGTGCTGATGCCGCTGGC
GATTCAGGTTCATCATGCCGTTTGTGATGGCTTCCATGTCGGCAGAATGCTTAATGAATTACAACAGTAC
TGCGATGAGTGGCAGGGCGGGGCGTAATAATACGACTCACTATAGGGTAACTAATTGAGGCGCGCCTACC
ACCGTCAAAAAAAACGGCGCTTTTTAGCGCCGTTTTTATTTTTCAACCTTCCTAGGTAAGTGACCCTTTA
GTGAGGGTTAATT
Features (pLannotate 1.2.2; 7 found; start..end, strand, type, name):
      1..772     +  rep_origin     pBBR1 oriV: replication origin of the broad-host-range plasmid pBBR1 from Bordetella bronchiseptica; requires the pBBR1 Rep protein for replication
    773..1435    +  CDS            pBBR1 Rep: replication protein for the broad-host-range plasmid pBBR1 from Bordetella bronchiseptica
   1775..1796    +  CDS            lacZα (fragment): LacZα fragment of β-galactosidase; lacZ fragment
   1793..1887    +  promoter       cat promoter (fragment): promoter of the E. coli cat gene encoding chloramphenicol acetyltransferase
   1888..2544    +  CDS            cat: CAT_ECOLX - Experimental evidence at protein level: Swiss-Prot protein existence level 1. This enzyme is an effector of chloramphenicol resistance in bacteria. From Escherichia coli. This protein is used as a marker in many commonly used cloning vectors, such as pACYC184.
   2548..2566    +  promoter       T7 promoter: promoter for bacteriophage T7 RNA polymerase
   2655..2673    -  promoter       T3 promoter: promoter for bacteriophage T3 RNA polymerase
