[The description below was written by a language model from this plasmid's Addgene catalogue record and pLannotate feature annotations shown in this document.]
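Description:
pUdO4c is a compact empty backbone of about 2.7 kb for bacterial expression, one member of the pUdO series of deliberately minimal plasmids. It replicates through the pBBR1 system, which consists of the pBBR1 oriV origin followed directly by the gene for the pBBR1 Rep protein that the origin needs to fire. This replicon comes from a broad-host-range plasmid of Bordetella bronchiseptica. The record lists the plasmid as low copy and as propagated in a standard E. coli cloning strain. Selection uses chloramphenicol resistance, supplied by the cat gene (chloramphenicol acetyltransferase) under a fragment of its native cat promoter. Together, the replicon and the marker account for most of the plasmid.

No insert is present, since the construct is supplied as an empty vector. The remaining annotated elements are a T7 promoter just downstream of cat and a T3 promoter on the opposite strand near the end of the sequence. The two face each other across a short interval of under 100 bp. In many cloning vectors such a promoter pair flanks the cloning site and provides standard sequencing primer sites, but the feature table does not annotate a multiple cloning site, a ribosome-binding site or a terminator, so the exact cloning arrangement is not stated. No constitutive or inducible bacterial promoter for driving an inserted gene is annotated either, so users would presumably supply their own expression cassette or rely on phage polymerase-driven transcription. A very short lacZα fragment upstream of the cat promoter appears to be a remnant and not a functional blue/white screening element. The plasmid suits applications that call for a small, low-copy, chloramphenicol-selected vector for carrying genes in bacteria.
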