Addgene plasmid #210233: pUdO4c
Purpose: (Empty Backbone) low-copy plasmid for bacterial expression
Depositing lab: François-Xavier Campbell-Valois. Depositing organization: University of Ottawa. Publication: pUdOs: Concise Plasmids for Bacterial and Mammalian Cells. Manigat FO, Connell LB, Stewart BN, LePabic AR, Tessier CJG, Emlaw JR, Calvert ND, Rossl A, Shuhendler AJ, daCosta CJB, Campbell-Valois FX. ACS Synth Biol. 2024 Jan 18. doi: 10.1021/acssynbio.3c00408. PubMed 38235654.
Backbone
  Vector backbone: pUdO4c
  Backbone manufacturer: Host-Microbe Interactions lab
  Backbone size (bp): 2671
  Vector type: Bacterial Expression
Growth in bacteria
  Bacterial resistance: Chloramphenicol, 25 μg/mL
  Growth temperature: 37°C
  Growth strain: DH5alpha
  Copy number: Low Copy
Terms and licenses: Academic/Nonprofit Terms; Industry Terms: Not Available to Industry
How to cite: pUdO4c was a gift from François-Xavier Campbell-Valois (Addgene plasmid # 210233 ; http://n2t.net/addgene:210233 ; RRID:Addgene_210233)
